>Addgene plasmid #128960 | pLenti-5HRE-GFP NeoR | addgene full sequence | sequence record 252338 | Addgene NGS Result
GGGTCTCTCTGGTTAGACCAGATCTGAGCCTGGGAGCTCTCTGGCTAACTAGGGAACCCACTGCTTAAGC
CTCAATAAAGCTTGCCTTGAGTGCTTCAAGTAGTGTGTGCCCGTCTGTTGTGTGACTCTGGTAACTAGAG
ATCCCTCAGACCCTTTTAGTCAGTGTGGAAAATCTCTAGCAGTGGCGCCCGAACAGGGACTTGAAAGCGA
AAGGGAAACCAGAGGAGCTCTCTCGACGCAGGACTCGGCTTGCTGAAGCGCGCACGGCAAGAGGCGAGGG
GCGGCGACTGGTGAGTACGCCAAAAATTTTGACTAGCGGAGGCTAGAAGGAGAGAGATGGGTGCGAGAGC
GTCAGTATTAAGCGGGGGAGAATTAGATCGCGATGGGAAAAAATTCGGTTAAGGCCAGGGGGAAAGAAAA
AATATAAATTAAAACATATAGTATGGGCAAGCAGGGAGCTAGAACGATTCGCAGTTAATCCTGGCCTGTT
AGAAACATCAGAAGGCTGTAGACAAATACTGGGACAGCTACAACCATCCCTTCAGACAGGATCAGAAGAA
CTTAGATCATTATATAATACAGTAGCAACCCTCTATTGTGTGCATCAAAGGATAGAGATAAAAGACACCA
AGGAAGCTTTAGACAAGATAGAGGAAGAGCAAAACAAAAGTAAGACCACCGCACAGCAAGCGGCCGGCCG
CTGATCTTCAGACCTGGAGGAGGAGATATGAGGGACAATTGGAGAAGTGAATTATATAAATATAAAGTAG
TAAAAATTGAACCATTAGGAGTAGCACCCACCAAGGCAAAGAGAAGAGTGGTGCAGAGAGAAAAAAGAGC
AGTGGGAATAGGAGCTTTGTTCCTTGGGTTCTTGGGAGCAGCAGGAAGCACTATGGGCGCAGCGTCAATG
ACGCTGACGGTACAGGCCAGACAATTATTGTCTGGTATAGTGCAGCAGCAGAACAATTTGCTGAGGGCTA
TTGAGGCGCAACAGCATCTGTTGCAACTCACAGTCTGGGGCATCAAGCAGCTCCAGGCAAGAATCCTGGC
TGTGGAAAGATACCTAAAGGATCAACAGCTCCTGGGGATTTGGGGTTGCTCTGGAAAACTCATTTGCACC
ACTGCTGTGCCTTGGAATGCTAGTTGGAGTAATAAATCTCTGGAACAGATTTGGAATCACACGACCTGGA
TGGAGTGGGACAGAGAAATTAACAATTACACAAGCTTAATACACTCCTTAATTGAAGAATCGCAAAACCA
GCAAGAAAAGAATGAACAAGAATTATTGGAATTAGATAAATGGGCAAGTTTGTGGAATTGGTTTAACATA
ACAAATTGGCTGTGGTATATAAAATTATTCATAATGATAGTAGGAGGCTTGGTAGGTTTAAGAATAGTTT
TTGCTGTACTTTCTATAGTGAATAGAGTTAGGCAGGGATATTCACCATTATCGTTTCAGACCCACCTCCC
AACCCCGAGGGGACCCGACAGGCCCGAAGGAATAGAAGAAGAAGGTGGAGAGAGAGACAGAGACAGATCC
ATTCGATTAGTGAACGGATCGGCACTGCGTGCGCCAATTCTGCAGACAAATGGCAGTATTCATCCACAAT
TTTAAAAGAAAAGGGGGGATTGGGGGGTACAGTGCAGGGGAAAGAATAGTAGACATAATAGCAACAGACA
TACAAACTAAAGAATTACAAAAACAAATTACAAAAATTCAAAATTTTCGGGTTTATTACAGGGACAGCAG
AGATCCAGTTTGGTTAGTACCGGGCCCGGGTCGACTAGTGATCAGTGTGAGGGAGTGTAAAGCTGGTTTT
CGGTACCGAGCTTTTCTCGAGCCACAGTGCATACGTGGGCTCCAACAGGTCCTCTTGTCGAGCCACAGTG
CATACGTGGGCTCCAACAGGTCCTCTTGTCGAGCCACAGTGCATACGTGGGCTCCAACAGGTCCTCTTGT
CGAGCCACAGTGCATACGTGGGCTCCAACAGGTCCTCTTGTCGAGCCACAGTGCATACGTGGGCTCCAAC
AGGTCCTCTTGTCGAGATCTGGTAGGCGTGTACGGTGGGAGGTCTATATAAGCAGAGCTCGTTTAGTGAA
CCGTCAGATCACTAGAAGCTTGGCATTCCGGTACTGTTGGTAAAGCCACCATGGTGAGCAAGGGCGAGGA
GCTGTTCACCGGGGTGGTGCCCATCCTGGTCGAGCTGGACGGCGACGTAAACGGCCACAAGTTCAGCGTG
TCCGGCGAGGGCGAGGGCGATGCCACCTACGGCAAGCTGACCCTGAAGTTCATCTGCACCACCGGCAAGC
TGCCCGTGCCCTGGCCCACCCTCGTGACCACCCTGACCTACGGCGTGCAGTGCTTCAGCCGCTACCCCGA
CCACATGAAGCAGCACGACTTCTTCAAGTCCGCCATGCCCGAAGGCTACGTCCAGGAGCGCACCATCTTC
TTCAAGGACGACGGCAACTACAAGACCCGCGCCGAGGTGAAGTTCGAGGGCGACACCCTGGTGAACCGCA
TCGAGCTGAAGGGCATCGACTTCAAGGAGGACGGCAACATCCTGGGGCACAAGCTGGAGTACAACTACAA
CAGCCACAACGTCTATATCATGGCCGACAAGCAGAAGAACGGCATCAAGGTGAACTTCAAGATCCGCCAC
AACATCGAGGACGGCAGCGTGCAGCTCGCCGACCACTACCAGCAGAACACCCCCATCGGCGACGGCCCCG
TGCTGCTGCCCGACAACCACTACCTGAGCACCCAGTCCGCCCTGAGCAAAGACCCCAACGAGAAGCGCGA
TCACATGGTCCTGCTGGAGTTCGTGACCGCCGCCGGGATCACTCTCGGCATGGACGAGCTGTACAAGAAG
CTGAGCCACGGCTTCCCGCCGGAGGTGGAGGAGCAGGATGATGGCACGCTGCCCATGTCTTGTGCCCAGG
AGAGCGGGATGGACCGTCACCCTGCAGCCTGTGCTTCTGCTAGGATCAATGTGTAGGCGGCCGCAGAACA
AAAACTCATCTCAGAAGAGGATCTGAATGGGGCCGCATAGTCTAGAAGCTCGCTGATCAGCCTCGACTGT
GCCTTCTAGTTGCCAGCCATCTGTTGTTTGCCCCTCCCCCGTGCCTTCCTTGACCCTGGAAGGTGCCACT
CCCACTGTCCTTTCCTAATAAAATGAGGAAATTGCATCGCATTGTCTGAGTAGGTGTCATTCTATTCTGG
GGGGTGGGGTGGGGCAGGACAGCAAGGGGGAGGATTGGGAAGACAATAGCAGGCATGCTGGGGATGGCCC
GGGCTCTATGGCTTCTGAGGCGGAAAGAACCAGCTGGGGCTCTAGGGGGTATCCCC
[124 nt withheld, positions 3347-3470]
C
[72 nt withheld, positions 3472-3543]
TCCCCCAAAAAACTTGATTA
[49 nt withheld, positions 3564-3612]
CCTTTGACGTTGGAGTCCACGTTCTTT
[37 nt withheld, positions 3640-3676]
ACCCTATCTCGGTCTATTCTTTTGATTTATAAGGGATTTTGCCGATTTCGGCCTATTGGTTAAAAAATGA
GCTGATTTAACAAAAATTTAACGCGAATTAATTCTGTGGAATGTGTGTCAGTTAGGGTGTGGAAAGTCCC
CAGGCTCCCCAGCAGGCAGAAGTATGCAAAGCATGCATCTCAATTAGTCAGCAACCAGGTGTGGAAAGTC
CCCAGGCTCCCCAGCAGGCAGAAGTATGCAAAGCATGCATCTCAATTAGTCAGCAACCATAGTCCCGCCC
CTAACTCCGCCCATCCCGCCCCTAACTCCGCCCAGTTCCGCCCATTCTCCGCCCCTAGGCTGACTAATTT
TTTTTATTTATGCAGAGGCCGAGGCCGCCTCTGCCTCTGAGCTATTCCAGAAGTAGTGAGGAGGCTTTTT
TGGAGGCCTAGGCTTTTGCAAAAAGCTCCCCCCCCGGGAGGTCCACAATGGTTGAACAAGATGGATTGCA
CGCAGGTTCTCCGGCCGCTTGGGTGGAGAGGCTATTCGGCTATGACTGGGCACAACAGACAATCGGCTGC
TCTGATGCCGCCGTGTTCCGGCTGTCAGCGCAGGGGCGCCCGGTTCTTTTTGTCAAGACCGACCTGTCCG
GTGCCCTGAATGAACTCCAGGACGAGGCAGCGCGGCTATCGTGGCTGGCCACGACGGGCGTTCCTTGCGC
AGCTGTGCTCGACGTTGTCACTGAAGCGGGAAGGGACTGGCTGCTATTGGGCGAAGTGCCGGGGCAGGAT
CTCCTGTCATCTCACCTTGCTCCTGCCGAGAAAGTATCCATCATGGCTGATGCAATGCGGCGGCTGCATA
CGCTTGATCCGGCTACCTGCCCATTCGACCACCAAGCGAAACATCGCATCGAGCGAGCACGTACTCGGAT
GGAAGCCGGTCTTGTCGATCAGGATGATCTGGACGAAGAGCATCAGGGGCTCGCGCCAGCCGAACTGTTC
GCCAGGCTCAAGGCGCGTATGCCCGACGGCGAGGATCTCGTCGTGACTCATGGCGATGCCTGCTTGCCGA
ATATCATGGTGGAAAATGGCCGCTTTTCTGGATTCATCGACTGTGGCCGGCTGGGTGTGGCGGACCGCTA
TCAGGACATAGCGTTGGCTACCCGTGATATTGCTGAAGAGCTTGGCGGCGAATGGGCTGACCGCTTCCTC
GTGCTTTACGGTATCGCCGCTCCCGATTCGCAGCGCATCGCCTTCTATCGCCTTCTTGACGAGTTCTTCT
GAGCGGGACTCTGGGGTTCGAAATGACCGACCAAGCGACGCCCAACCTGCCATCACGAGATTTCGATTCC
ACCGCCGCCTTCTATGAAAGGTTGGGCTTCGGAATCGTTTTCCGGGACGCCGGCTGGATGATCCTCCAGC
GCGGGGATCTCATGCTGGAGTTCTTCGCCCACCCCAACTTGTTTATTGCAGCTTATAATGGTTACAAATA
AAGCAATAGCATCACAAATTTCACAAATAAAGCATTTTTTTCACTGCATTCTAGTTGTGGTTTGTCCAAA
CTCATCAATGTATCTTATCATGTCTGTATACCGTCGATCTTTCCGCTTCCTCGCTCACTGACTCGCTAAA
CGTTGTTGTTTGGGGTTGAATTACTCTTCTAGACCGCGGCGCGCCCGATAATCAACCTCTGGATTACAAA
ATTTGTGAAAGATTGACTGGTATTCTTAACTATGTTGCTCCTTTTACGCTATGTGGATACGCTGCTTTAA
TGCCTTTGTATCATGCTATTGCTTCCCGTATGGCTTTCATTTTCTCCTCCTTGTATAAATCCTGGTTGCT
GTCTCTTTATGAGGAGTTGTGGCCCGTTGTCAGGCAACGTGGCGTGGTGTGCACTGTGTTTGCTGACGCA
ACCCCCACTGGTTGGGGCATTGCCACCACCTGTCAGCTCCTTTCCGGGACTTTCGCTTTCCCCCTCCCTA
TTGCCACGGCGGAACTCATCGCCGCCTGCCTTGCCCGCTGCTGGACAGGGGCTCGGCTGTTGGGCACTGA
CAATTCCGTGGTGTTGTCGGGGAAATCATCGTCCTTTCCTTGGCTGCTCGCCTGTGTTGCCACCTGGATT
CTGCGCGGGACGTCCTTCTGCTACGTCCCTTCGGCCCTCAATCCAGCGGACCTTCCTTCCCGCGGCCTGC
TGCCGGCTCTGCGGCCTCTTCCGCGTCTTCGCCTTCGCCCTCAGACGAGTCGGATCTCCCTTTGGGCCGC
CTCCCCGCATCGATACCGTCGACCTCGATCGAGACCTAGAAAAACATGGAGCAATCACAAGTAGCAATAC
AGCAGCTACCAATGCTGATTGTGCCTGGCTAGAAGCACAAGAGGAGGAGGAGGTGGGTTTTCCAGTCACA
CCTCAGGTACCTTTAAGACCAATGACTTACAAGGCAGCTGTAGATCTTAGCCACTTTTTAAAAGAAAAGG
GGGGACTGGAAGGGCTAATTCACTCCCAACGAAGACAAGATATCCTTGATCTGTGGATCTACCACACACA
AGGCTACTTCCCTGATTGGCAGAACTACACACCAGGGCCAGGGATCAGATATCCACTGACCTTTGGATGG
TGCTACAAGCTAGTACCAGTTGAGCAAGAGAAGGTAGAAGAAGCCAATGAAGGAGAGAACACCCGCTTGT
TACACCCTGTGAGCCTGCATGGGATGGATGACCCGGAGAGAGAAGTATTAGAGTGGAGGTTTGACAGCCG
CCTAGCATTTCATCACATGGCCCGAGAGCTGCATCCGGACTGTACTGGGTCTCTCTGGTTAGACCAGATC
TGAGCCTGGGAGCTCTCTGGCTAACTAGGGAACCCACTGCTTAAGCCTCAATAAAGCTTGCCTTGAGTGC
TTCAAGTAGTGTGTGCCCGTCTGTTGTGTGACTCTGGTAACTAGAGATCCCTCAGACCCTTTTAGTCAGT
GTGGAAAATCTCTAGCAGCATGTGAGCAAAAGGCCAGCAAAAGGCCAGGAACCGTAAAAAGGCCGCGTTG
CTGGCGTTTTTCCATAGGCTCCGCCCCCCTGACGAGCATCACAAAAATCGACGCTCAAGTCAGAGGTGGC
GAAACCCGACAGGACTATAAAGATACCAGGCGTTTCCCCCTGGAAGCTCCCTCGTGCGCTCTCCTGTTCC
GACCCTGCCGCTTACCGGATACCTGTCCGCCTTTCTCCCTTCGGGAAGCGTGGCGCTTTCTCATAGCTCA
CGCTGTAGGTATCTCAGTTCGGTGTAGGTCGTTCGCTCCAAGCTGGGCTGTGTGCACGAACCCCCCGTTC
AGCCCGACCGCTGCGCCTTATCCGGTAACTATCGTCTTGAGTCCAACCCGGTAAGACACGACTTATCGCC
ACTGGCAGCAGCCACTGGTAACAGGATTAGCAGAGCGAGGTATGTAGGCGGTGCTACAGAGTTCTTGAAG
TGGTGGCCTAACTACGGCTACACTAGAAGAACAGTATTTGGTATCTGCGCTCTGCTGAAGCCAGTTACCT
TCGGAAAAAGAGTTGGTAGCTCTTGATCCGGCAAACAAACCACCGCTGGTAGCGGTGGTTTTTTTGTTTG
CAAGCAGCAGATTACGCGCAGAAAAAAAGGATCTCAAGAAGATCCTTTGATCTTTTCTACGGGGTCTGAC
GCTCAGTGGAACGAAAACTCACGTTAAGGGATTTTGGTCATGAGATTATCAAAAAGGATCTTCACCTAGA
TCCTTTTAAATTAAAAATGAAGTTTTAAATCAATCTAAAGTATATATGAGTAAACTTGGTCTGACAGTTA
CCAATGCTTAATCAGTGAGGCACCTATCTCAGCGATCTGTCTATTTCGTTCATCCATAGTTGCCTGACTC
CCCGTCGTGTAGATAACTACGATACGGGAGGGCTTACCATCTGGCCCCAGTGCTGCAATGATACCGCGAG
ACCCACGCTCACCGGCTCCAGATTTATCAGCAATAAACCAGCCAGCCGGAAGGGCCGAGCGCAGAAGTGG
TCCTGCAACTTTATCCGCCTCCATCCAGTCTATTAATTGTTGCCGGGAAGCTAGAGTAAGTAGTTCGCCA
GTTAATAGTTTGCGCAACGTTGTTGCCATTGCTACAGGCATCGTGGTGTCACGCTCGTCGTTTGGTATGG
CTTCATTCAGCTCCGGTTCCCAACGATCAAGGCGAGTTACATGATCCCCCATGTTGTGCAAAAAAGCGGT
TAGCTCCTTCGGTCCTCCGATCGTTGTCAGAAGTAAGTTGGCCGCAGTGTTATCACTCATGGTTATGGCA
GCACTGCATAATTCTCTTACTGTCATGCCATCCGTAAGATGCTTTTCTGTGACTGGTGAGTACTCAACCA
AGTCATTCTGAGAATAGTGTATGCGGCGACCGAGTTGCTCTTGCCCGGCGTCAATACGGGATAATACCGC
GCCACATAGCAGAACTTTAAAAGTGCTCATCATTGGAAAACGTTCTTCGGGGCGAAAACTCTCAAGGATC
TTACCGCTGTTGAGATCCAGTTCGATGTAACCCACTCGTGCACCCAACTGATCTTCAGCATCTTTTACTT
TCACCAGCGTTTCTGGGTGAGCAAAAACAGGAAGGCAAAATGCCGCAAAAAAGGGAATAAGGGCGACACG
GAAATGTTGAATACTCATACTCTTCCTTTTTCAATATTATTGAAGCATTTATCAGGGTTATTGTCTCATG
AGCGGATACATATTTGAATGTATTTAGAAAAATAAACAAATAGGGGTTCCGCGCACATTTCCCCGAAAAG
TGCCACCTGACGTCGACGGATCGGGAGATCTCCCGATCCCCTATGGTGCACTCTCAGTACAATCTGCTCT
GATGCCGCATAGTTAAGCCAGTATCTGCTCCCTGCTTGTGTGTTGGAGGTCGCTGAGTAGTGCGCGAGCA
AAATTTAAGCTACAACAAGGCAAGGCTTGACCGACAATTGCATGAAGAATCTGCTTAGGGTTAGGCGTTT
TGCGCTGCTTCGCGATGTACGGGCCAGATATACGCGTTGACATTGATTATTGACTAGTTATTAATAGTAA
TCAATTACGGGGTCATTAGTTCATAGCCCATATATGGAGTTCCGCGTTACATAACTTACGGTAAATGGCC
CGCCTGGCTGACCGCCCAACGACCCCCGCCCATTGACGTCAATAATGACGTATGTTCCCATAGTAACGCC
AATAGGGACTTTCCATTGACGTCAATGGGTGGAGTATTTACGGTAAACTGCCCACTTGGCAGTACATCAA
GTGTATCATATGCCAAGTACGCCCCCTATTGACGTCAATGACGGTAAATGGCCCGCCTGGCATTATGCCC
AGTACATGACCTTATGGGACTTTCCTACTTGGCAGTACATCTACGTATTAGTCATCGCTATTACCATGGT
GATGCGGTTTTGGCAGTACATCAATGGGCGTGGATAGCGGTTTGACTCACGGGGATTTCCAAGTCTCCAC
CCCATTGACGTCAATGGGAGTTTGTTTTGGCACCAAAATCAACGGGACTTTCCAAAATGTCGTAACAACT
CCGCCCCATTGACGCAAATGGGCGGTAGGCGTGTACGGTGGGAGGTCTATATAAGCAGCGCGTTTTGCCT
GTACT
Features (pLannotate 1.2.2; 27 found; start..end, strand, type, name):
      1..181     +  LTR            5' LTR (truncated): truncated 5' long terminal repeat (LTR) from HIV-1
    228..353     +  misc_feature   HIV-1 Ψ: packaging signal of human immunodeficiency virus type 1
    337..675     +  CDS            HIV-1 gag (fragment): gag protein from human immunodeficiency virus 1; gag
    850..1083    +  misc_feature   RRE: The Rev response element (RRE) of HIV-1 allows for Rev-dependent mRNA export from the nucleus to the cytoplasm.
   1460..1560    +  CDS            Rev (fragment): human immunodeficiency virus 1 (HIV-1) Rev protein; rev; enhances nuclear export of unspliced and incompletely spliced viral mRNAs
   1610..1727    +  misc_feature   cPPT/CTS: central polypurine tract and central termination sequence of HIV-1
   2051..2089    +  promoter       minimal CMV promoter: human cytomegalovirus (CMV) immediate early promoter
   2151..2867    +  CDS            EGFP: EGFP is a basic (constitutively fluorescent) green fluorescent protein published in 1996, derived from Aequorea victoria. It is reported to be a rapidly-maturing weak dimer with moderate acid sensitivity.
   2850..2993    +  CDS            Odc1 (fragment): DCOR_MOUSE - Also known as Odc. Experimental evidence at protein level: Swiss-Prot protein existence level 1. Catalyzes the first and rate-limiting step of polyamine biosynthesis that converts ornithine into putrescine, which is the precursor for the polyamines, spermidine and spermine. Polyamines are essential for cell proliferation and are implicated in cellular processes, ranging from DNA replication to apoptosis. From Mus musculus (Mouse).
   3077..3284    +  polyA_signal   bGH poly(A) signal: bovine growth hormone polyadenylation signal
   3305..3326    +  promoter       SV40 promoter (fragment): SV40 enhancer and early promoter
   3347..3775    +  rep_origin     f1 ori (sequence partly withheld): f1 bacteriophage origin of replication; arrow indicates direction of (+) strand synthesis
   3789..4118    +  promoter       SV40 promoter: SV40 enhancer and early promoter
   4148..4938    +  CDS            NeoR/KanR (fragment): aminoglycoside phosphotransferase from Tn5; aph(3')-II (or nptII); confers resistance to neomycin, kanamycin, and G418 (Geneticin®)
   4959..5117    +  CDS            ble (fragment): BLE_KLEPN - Experimental evidence at protein level: Swiss-Prot protein existence level 1. Binding protein with a strong affinity to the bleomycin family of antibiotics. Binds to CL990; an antimitotic-antibiotic compound. From Klebsiella pneumoniae.
   5112..5233    +  polyA_signal   SV40 poly(A) signal: SV40 polyadenylation signal
   5257..5284    -  rep_origin     RSF ori (fragment): Plasmids containing the RSF 1030 origin of replication can be propagated in E. coli cells that contain additional plasmids with compatible origins.
   5336..5924    +  misc_feature   WPRE: woodchuck hepatitis virus posttranscriptional regulatory element
   5925..5944    +  misc_feature   MCS (fragment): pBluescript multiple cloning site
   5946..6446    +  CDS            nef (fragment): NEF_HV1LA - Experimental evidence at protein level: Swiss-Prot protein existence level 1. Extracellular Nef protein targets CD4(+) T-lymphocytes for apoptosis by interacting with CXCR4 surface receptors. From Human immunodeficiency virus type 1 group M subtype B (isolate Lai) (HIV-1).
   6453..6633    +  LTR            5' LTR (truncated): truncated 5' long terminal repeat (LTR) from HIV-1
   6695..7283    -  rep_origin     ori: high-copy-number ColE1/pMB1/pBR322/pUC origin of replication
   7454..8314    -  CDS            AmpR: β-lactamase; bla; confers resistance to ampicillin, carbenicillin, and related antibiotics
   8315..8419    -  promoter       AmpR promoter: bla
   8478..8530    -  misc_feature   bom (fragment): basis of mobility region from pBR322
   8685..9064    +  enhancer       CMV enhancer: human cytomegalovirus immediate early enhancer
   9065..9264    +  promoter       CMV promoter: human cytomegalovirus (CMV) immediate early promoter
