[The description below was written by a language model from this plasmid's Addgene catalogue record and pLannotate feature annotations shown in this document.]
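Description:
pLenti-5HRE-GFP NeoR is an HIV-1-based lentiviral transfer plasmid of about 9.3 kb, built on the LV 1-5 backbone, that delivers a hypoxia-responsive fluorescent reporter into mammalian cells. It is propagated in E. coli through a high-copy ColE1/pUC-type origin with ampicillin resistance; an f1 origin is also annotated within the insert region. A CMV enhancer and promoter sit directly upstream of the truncated 5' LTR, an arrangement that typically drives Tat-independent transcription of the viral genome in packaging cells. The packaged region contains the Ψ packaging signal with a partial gag sequence, the Rev response element for nuclear export of unspliced RNA, the cPPT/CTS, a WPRE, a nef fragment and the 3' LTR.

The payload is a reporter cassette in which five copies of the hypoxia response element from human VEGFA are placed ahead of a minimal CMV promoter. The HRE repeats are not separately annotated in the feature table, but they presumably lie in the unannotated stretch just upstream of that promoter. Because the minimal promoter has little activity on its own, transcription depends on hypoxia-inducible factor binding to the HREs. The reporter is d2EGFP, seen as EGFP fused at its C-terminus to a fragment of mouse ornithine decarboxylase, a degradation domain that shortens protein half-life so that fluorescence follows changes in hypoxic signalling rather than accumulating. A bGH polyadenylation signal follows. Downstream, an SV40 promoter drives a neomycin phosphotransferase gene with an SV40 poly(A) signal, allowing G418 selection of transduced cells. The construct is used to generate stable hypoxia reporter lines, and the associated work concerns ex vivo modelling of the tumour microenvironment.
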