Addgene plasmid #128960: pLenti-5HRE-GFP NeoR
Purpose: Lentiviral plasmid for expression of hypoxia-responsive enhanced green fluorescent protein
Depositing lab: Carlos Carmona-Fontaine. Depositing organization: New York University. Publication: The MEMIC is an ex vivo system to model the complexity of the tumor microenvironment. Janska L, Anandi L, Kirchberger NC, Marinkovic ZS, Schachtner LT, Guzelsoy G, Carmona-Fontaine C. Dis Model Mech. 2021 Aug 1;14(8). pii: 271783. doi: 10.1242/dmm.048942. Epub 2021 Aug 18. PubMed 34407185.
Backbone
  Vector backbone: LV 1-5
  Total vector size (bp): 9282
  Vector type: Mammalian Expression, Lentiviral
  Selectable markers: Neomycin (select with G418)
Growth in bacteria
  Bacterial resistance: Ampicillin, 100 μg/mL
  Growth temperature: 37°C
  Growth strain: NEB Stable
  Copy number: High Copy
Gene/Insert
  Gene/Insert name: 5X HRE of VEGF (alt names: VEGF; VEGFA)
  Species: H. sapiens (human)
  Insert size (bp): 1569
  Entrez Gene: VEGFA (a.k.a. L-VEGF, MVCD1, VEGF, VPF)
  Promoter: minimal CMV promoter
  Tag / fusion protein: d2EGFP (C terminal on insert)
  Cloning method: Gibson Cloning
  Sequencing primers: 5′ GGGTTTATTACAGGGACAGC; 3′ TAGAAGGCACAGTCGAGG
Terms and licenses: Academic/Nonprofit Terms; Industry Terms: Not Available to Industry
How to cite: pLenti-5HRE-GFP NeoR was a gift from Carlos Carmona-Fontaine (Addgene plasmid # 128960 ; http://n2t.net/addgene:128960 ; RRID:Addgene_128960)
